Addgene plasmid #86288: pFETCh_ARID5B
Purpose: Donor vector for 3' FLAG tag of human ARID5B
Depositing lab: Eric Mendenhall & Richard M. Myers. Depositing organization: University of Alabama in Huntsville. Publication: CETCh-seq: CRISPR epitope tagging ChIP-seq of DNA-binding proteins. Savic D, Partridge EC, Newberry KM, Smith SB, Meadows SK, Roberts BS, Mackiewicz M, Mendenhall EM, Myers RM. Genome Res. 2015 Sep 9. 10.1101/gr.193540.115 PubMed 26355004.
Backbone
  Vector backbone: pFETCh_Donor
  Vector type: CRISPR
Growth in bacteria
  Bacterial resistance: Kanamycin, 50 μg/mL
  Growth temperature: 37°C
  Growth strain: DH5alpha
  Copy number: High Copy
Gene/Insert
  Gene/Insert name: ARID5B homology arms
  Species: H. sapiens (human)
  Entrez Gene: ARID5B (a.k.a. DESRT, MRF-2, MRF2)
  Tag / fusion protein: 3XFLAG-P2A-NeoR (C terminal on insert)
  Cloning method: Gibson Cloning
  Sequencing primers: 5′ acgcctgtgaaaccgtacta; 3′ aactgttgggaagggcgatc
Terms and licenses: Academic/Nonprofit Terms; Industry Terms: Not Available to Industry
Depositor comments: This plasmid was co-transfected along with PX458_ARID5B_1 and PX458_ARID5B_2 into HepG2 cells, and genomic editing was verified by PCR. The donor nucleotide sequence in the final three codons of the ARID5B gene are modified to discourage sgRNA recognition, while retaining the native amino acid sequence. We performed ChIP-seq on this cell line using anti-FLAG Sigma F1804 and obtained data that passed our quality tests. Immunoprecipitation with anti-FLAG Sigma F1804 followed by mass spectrometry identified ARID5B. All released data, including ChIP-seq files and validation data, are available at the ENCODE web portal: https://www.encodeproject.org/search/?searchTerm=flag&type=Experiment&lab.title=Richard+Myers%2C+HAIB . Note: This plasmid is part of the Mendenhall and Meyers CRISPR-based Tagging system to add a tag (currently using FLAG) to endogenous proteins. Please see https://www.addgene.org/crispr/tagging/ for more details.
How to cite: pFETCh_ARID5B was a gift from Eric Mendenhall & Richard M. Myers (Addgene plasmid # 86288 ; http://n2t.net/addgene:86288 ; RRID:Addgene_86288)
