[The description below was written by a language model from this plasmid's Addgene catalogue record and pLannotate feature annotations shown in this document.]
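Description:
pFETCh_ARID5B is a homology-directed repair donor plasmid built on the pFETCh_Donor backbone and used in a CRISPR epitope-tagging scheme to place a FLAG tag at the 3' end of the endogenous human ARID5B coding sequence. It is a high-copy bacterial plasmid with a ColE1/pUC-type origin and a kanamycin resistance gene (aph(3')-Ia) for selection in E. coli. Remnants of the pUC cloning region (lac promoter/operator, MCS and lacZα fragments) flank the payload.

The insert, assembled by Gibson cloning, consists of ARID5B homology arms surrounding a 3xFLAG-P2A-NeoR cassette. The annotated upstream arm is a roughly 720 bp fragment covering the C-terminal coding region of ARID5B, followed in frame by 3xFLAG and then the neo gene. The P2A element listed in the catalogue is not annotated separately but would sit in the gap between tag and neo, and the unannotated stretch after neo presumably holds the downstream arm. Because the cassette has no promoter of its own, neomycin resistance should be produced from the ARID5B transcript after correct integration, with P2A separating the resistance protein from the tagged ARID5B. The last three ARID5B codons are recoded synonymously to discourage sgRNA recognition of the donor. Outside the upstream arm the table also shows CMV promoter fragments and a truncated HSV thymidine kinase, which confers sensitivity to nucleoside analogues and could allow counter-selection against random integration, although the record does not state this use.

According to the depositor, the plasmid was co-transfected with two PX458-based ARID5B guide plasmids into HepG2 cells. Editing was confirmed by PCR, and the tagged line was used for anti-FLAG ChIP-seq and immunoprecipitation–mass spectrometry.
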