Features (pLannotate 1.2.2; 20 found; start..end, strand, type, name):
     40..628     +  rep_origin     ori: high-copy-number ColE1/pMB1/pBR322/pUC origin of replication
    997..1086    +  CDS            lacI (fragment): lac repressor; lacI; The lac repressor binds to the lac operator to inhibit transcription in E. coli. This inhibition can be relieved by adding lactose or isopropyl-β-D-thiogalactopyranoside (IPTG).
   1099..1120    +  protein_bind   CAP binding site: CAP binding activates transcription in the presence of cAMP. E. coli catabolite activator protein
   1135..1165    +  promoter       lac promoter: promoter for the E. coli lac operon
   1173..1189    +  protein_bind   lac operator: The lac repressor binds to the lac operator to inhibit transcription in E. coli. This inhibition can be relieved by adding lactose or isopropyl-β-D-thiogalactopyranoside (IPTG). lac repressor encoded by lacI
   1226..1281    -  misc_feature   MCS: pUC18/19 multiple cloning site
   1282..1301    -  misc_feature   MCS (fragment): pUC18/19 multiple cloning site
   1307..1389    +  enhancer       CMV enhancer (fragment): human cytomegalovirus immediate early enhancer; contains an 18-bp deletion relative to the standard CMV enhancer
   1461..1478    -  promoter       CMV promoter (fragment): human cytomegalovirus (CMV) immediate early promoter
   1541..1592    +  promoter       CMVd2 promoter: truncated human cytomegalovirus (CMV) immediate early promoter that yields moderately reduced expression relative to the full-length promoter
   1683..1754    -  CDS            UL24_HHV11 (fragment): Experimental evidence at protein level: Swiss-Prot protein existence level 1. May participate in nuclear egress of viral particles. Plays a role in the dispersal of several host nucleolar proteins including NCL/nucleolin and NPM1. Since deletion of host NCL/nucleolin negatively impact on nuclear egress, UL24 supposedly acts on this process through its effect on host nucleoli. From Human herpesvirus 1 (strain 17) (HHV-1) (Human herpes simplex virus 1).
   1824..2819    +  CDS            ΔTK: truncated herpes simplex virus thymidine kinase (Salomon et al., 1995) confers sensitivity to nucleoside analogs such as acyclovir or ganciclovir
   2931..3092    +  CDS            UL122 (fragment): VIE2_HCMVT - Experimental evidence at protein level: Swiss-Prot protein existence level 1. Stimulates viral early and late gene expression and thus play a crucial role in the regulation of productive infection. In addition, activates quiescent cells to reenter the cell cycle and upregulates several E2F-responsive genes, which are responsible for pushing the cell into S phase. In S-phase, inhibits cellular DNA synthesis and blocks further cell cycle progression. From Human cytomegalovirus (strain Towne) (HHV-5) (Human herpesvirus 5).
   3097..3816    +  CDS            ARID5B (fragment): ARI5B_HUMAN - Also known as DESRT, MRF2. Experimental evidence at protein level: Swiss-Prot protein existence level 1. Transcription coactivator that binds to the 5'-AATA[CT]-3' core sequence and plays a key role in adipogenesis and liver development. Acts by forming a complex with phosphorylated PHF2, which mediates demethylation at Lys-336, leading to target the PHF2-ARID5B complex to target promoters, where PHF2 mediates demethylation of dimethylated 'Lys-9' of histone H3 (H3K9me2), followed by transcription activation of target genes. The PHF2-ARID5B complex acts as a coactivator of HNF4A
   3850..3903    +  CDS            3xFLAG (fragment): three tandem FLAG® epitope tags
   3907..3931    +  CDS            3xFLAG (fragment): three tandem FLAG® epitope tags
   4015..4806    +  CDS            neo: KKA2_KLEPN - Also known as kan, nptII. Experimental evidence at protein level: Swiss-Prot protein existence level 1. Resistance to kanamycin, neomycin, paromomycin, ribostamycin, butirosin and gentamicin B. From Klebsiella pneumoniae.
   5499..5655    +  CDS            lacZα (fragment): LacZα fragment of β-galactosidase; lacZ fragment
   5737..6552    -  CDS            KanR: aminoglycoside phosphotransferase; aph(3')-Ia; confers resistance to kanamycin in bacteria or G418 (Geneticin®) in eukaryotes
   6737..6877    +  CDS            TRA2_ECOLX (fragment): Protein predicted: Swiss-Prot protein existence level 4. Required for transposition of transposon Tn903. From Escherichia coli.
>Addgene plasmid #86288 | pFETCh_ARID5B | addgene full sequence | sequence record 170799 | Addgene NGS Result
CTGAGCGTCAGACCCCGTAGAAAAGATCAAAGGATCTTCTTGAGATCCTTTTTTTCTGCGCGTAATCTGC
TGCTTGCAAACAAAAAAACCACCGCTACCAGCGGTGGTTTGTTTGCCGGATCAAGAGCTACCAACTCTTT
TTCCGAAGGTAACTGGCTTCAGCAGAGCGCAGATACCAAATACTGTTCTTCTAGTGTAGCCGTAGTTAGG
CCACCACTTCAAGAACTCTGTAGCACCGCCTACATACCTCGCTCTGCTAATCCTGTTACCAGTGGCTGCT
GCCAGTGGCGATAAGTCGTGTCTTACCGGGTTGGACTCAAGACGATAGTTACCGGATAAGGCGCAGCGGT
CGGGCTGAACGGGGGGTTCGTGCACACAGCCCAGCTTGGAGCGAACGACCTACACCGAACTGAGATACCT
ACAGCGTGAGCTATGAGAAAGCGCCACGCTTCCCGAAGGGAGAAAGGCGGACAGGTATCCGGTAAGCGGC
AGGGTCGGAACAGGAGAGCGCACGAGGGAGCTTCCAGGGGGAAACGCCTGGTATCTTTATAGTCCTGTCG
GGTTTCGCCACCTCTGACTTGAGCGTCGATTTTTGTGATGCTCGTCAGGGGGGCGGAGCCTATGGAAAAA
CGCCAGCAACGCGGCCTTTTTACGGTTCCTGGCCTTTTGCTGGCCTTTTGCTCACATGTTCTTTCCTGCG
TTATCCCCTGATTCTGTGGATAACCGTATTACCGCCTTTGAGTGAGCTGATACCGCTCGCCGCAGCCGAA
CGACCGAGCGCAGCGAGTCAGTGAGCGAGGAAGCGGAAGAAGCTCGCACATTCAGCAGCGTTTTTCAGCG
CGTTTTCGATCAACGTTTCAATGTTGGTATCAACACCAGGTTTAACTTTGAACTTATCGGCACTGACGGT
TACTGATTTTGAACTTTTGCTTTGCCACGGAACGGTCTGCGTTGTCGGGAAGATGCGTGATCTGATCCTT
CAACTCAGCAAAAGTTCCCAATACGCAAACCGCCTCTCCCCGCGCGTTGGCCGATTCATTAATGCAGCTG
GCACGACAGGTTTCCCGACTGGAAAGCGGGCAGTGAGCGCAACGCAATTAATGTGAGTTAGCTCACTCAT
TAGGCACCCCAGGCTTTACACTTTATGCTTCCGGCTCGTATGTTGTGTGGAATTGTGAGCGGATAACAAT
TTCACACAGGAAACAGCTATGACCATGATTACGCCAAGCTTGCATGCCTGCAGGTCGACTCTAGAGGATC
CCCGGGTACCGAGCTCGAATTAGCTTGCATGCCTGCAGGTCAATTCCCTGGCATTATGCCCAGTACATGA
CCTTATGGGACTTTCCTACTTGGCAGTACATCTACGTATTAGTCATCGCTATTACCATGGTGATGCGGTT
TTGGCAGTACATCAATGGGCGTGGATAGCGGTTTGACTCACGGGGATTTCAAGTCTCCACCCCATTGACG
TCAATGGGAGTTTGTTTTGGCACCAAAATCAACGGGACTTTCCAAAATGTCGTAACAACTCCGCCCCATT
GACGCAAATGGGCGGTAGGCGTGTACGGTGGGAGGTCTATATAAGCAGAGCTCGTTTAGTGAACCGTCAG
ATCGCCTGGAGACGCCATCCACGCTGTTTTGACCTCCATAGGAGACACCGGGACCGATCCAGCCTGGGGA
TCCCGACCATGGCTTCGTACCCCTGCCATCAACACGCGTCTGCGTTCGACCAGGCTGCGCGTTCTCGCGG
CCATAGCAACCGACGTACGGCGTTGCGCCCTCGCCGGCAGCAAGAAGCCACGGAAGTCCGCCTGGAGCAG
AAAATGCCCACGCTACTGCGGGTTTATATAGACGGTCCTCACGGGATGGGGAAAACCACCACCACGCAAC
TGCTGGTGGCCCTGGGTTCGCGCGACGATATCGTCTACGTACCCGAGCCGATGACTTACTGGCAGGTGCT
GGGGGCTTCCGAGACAATCGCGAACATCTACACCACACAACACCGCCTCGACCAGGGTGAGATATCGGCC
GGGGACGCGGCGGTGGTAATGACAAGCGCCCAGATAACAATGGGCATGCCTTATGCCGTGACCGACGCCG
TTCTGGCTCCTCATATCGGGGGGGAGGCTGGGAGCTCACATGCCCCGCCCCCGGCCCTCACCCTCATCTT
CGACCGCCATCCCATCGCCGCCCTCCTGTGCTACCCGGCCGCGCGATACCTTATGGGCAGCATGACCCCC
CAGGCCGTGCTGGCGTTCGTGGCCCTCATCCCGCCGACCTTGCCCGGCACAAACATCGTGTTGGGGGCCC
TTCCGGAGGACAGACACATCGACCGCCTGGCCAAACGCCAGCGCCCCGGCGAGCGGCTTGACCTGGCTAT
GCTGGCCGCGATTCGCCGCGTTTACGGGCTGCTTGCCAATACGGTGCGGTATCTGCAGGGCGGCGGGTCG
TGGCGGGAGGATTGGGGACAGCTTTCGGGGACGGCCGTGCCGCCCCAGGGTGCCGAGCCCCAGAGCAACG
CGGGCCCACGACCCCATATCGGGGACACGTTATTTACCCTGTTTCGGGCCCCCGAGTTGCTGGCCCCCAA
CGGCGACCTGTACAACGTGTTTGCCTGGGCCTTGGACGTCTTGGCCAAACGCCTCCGTCCCATGCACGTC
TTTATCCTGGATTACGACCAATCGCCCGCCGGCTGCCGGGACGCCCTGCTGCAACTTACCTCCGGGATGG
TCCAGACCCACGTCACCACCCCCGGCTCCATACCGACGATCTGCGACCTGGCGCGCACGTTTGCCCGGGA
GATGGGGGAGGCTAACTGAGGATCCCACGTCACTATTGTATACTCTATATTATACTCTATGTTATACTCT
GTAATCCTACTCAATAAACGTGTCACGCCTGTGAAACCGTACTAAGTCTCCCGTGTATTCTTATCACCAT
CAGGTGACATCCTCGCCCAGGCTGTCAATCATGCCGGTATCGATTCCAGTAGCACCGGCCCCACGCTGAC
AACCCACTCTTGCAGCGTTAGCAGCGCCCCTCTTAACAAGCCGACCCCCACCAGCGTCGCGGTTACTAAC
ACTCCTCTCCCCGACCTGCAGCCCAGCTAAAGCCTGTCGGGTATCACCCATGACCATGTCAGGCCCTAAA
AAATACCCTGAATCGCTTTCAAGATCAGGAAAACCTCACCATGTGAGACTGGAGAATTTCAGGAAGATGG
AAGGCATGGTCCACCCAATCCTGCACCGGAAAATGAGCCCGCAGAACATTGGGGCGGCGCGGCCGATCAA
GCGCAGCCTGGAGGATTTGGACCTTGTGATTGCAGGGAAAAAGGCCCGGGCAGTGTCTCCCTTAGACCCA
TCCAAGGAGGTCTCTGGGAAGGAGAAGGCCTCTGAGCAGGAGAGTGAAGGCAGCAAAGCAGCGCACGGTG
GGCATTCCGGGGGCGGATCAGAAGGCCACAAGCTTCCCCTCTCCTCCCCTATCTTCCCAGGTCTGTATTC
CGGGAGCCTGTGTAACTCGGGCCTCAACTCCAGGCTCCCGGCTGGGTATTCTCATTCTCTGCAGTACTTG
AAAAACCAGACTGTGCTTTCTCCACTCATGCAGCCCCTGGCTTTCCACTCGCTTGTGATGCAAAGAGGAA
TTTTTACATCACCGACAAATTCTCAGCAGCTGTACAGACACTTGGCTGCGGCTACACCTGTAGGAAGTTC
ATATGGGGACCTTTTGCATAACAGCATTTACCCTTTAGCTGCTATAAATCCTCAAGCTGCCTTTCCATCT
TCCCAGCTGTCATCCGTGCACCCCAGTACTAAGCTCGGGAGCGGAGGAGGTTCCGGTGGAGGTGGTTCTG
GAGATTACAAGGATGACGACGATAAGGGCGATTACAAGGATGACGACGATAAGGGAGATTACAAGGATGA
CGACGATAAGGTTTCAGGAAGCGGAGCTACTAACTTCAGCCTGCTGAAGCAGGCTGGAGACGTGGAGGAG
AACCCTGGACCTGGATCGTTTCGCATGATTGAACAAGATGGATTGCACGCAGGTTCTCCGGCCGCTTGGG
TGGAGAGGCTATTCGGCTATGACTGGGCACAACAGACAATCGGCTGCTCTGATGCCGCCGTGTTCCGGCT
GTCAGCGCAGGGGCGCCCGGTTCTTTTTGTCAAGACCGACCTGTCCGGTGCCCTGAATGAACTGCAGGAC
GAGGCAGCGCGGCTATCGTGGCTGGCCACGACGGGCGTTCCTTGCGCAGCTGTGCTCGACGTTGTCACTG
AAGCGGGAAGGGACTGGCTGCTATTGGGCGAAGTGCCGGGGCAGGATCTCCTGTCATCTCACCTTGCTCC
TGCCGAGAAAGTATCCATCATGGCTGATGCAATGCGGCGGCTGCATACGCTTGATCCGGCTACCTGCCCA
TTCGACCACCAAGCGAAACATCGCATCGAGCGAGCACGTACTCGGATGGAAGCCGGTCTTGTCGATCAGG
ATGATCTGGACGAAGAGCATCAGGGGCTCGCGCCAGCCGAACTGTTCGCCAGGCTCAAGGCGCGCATGCC
CGACGGCGAGGATCTCGTCGTGACCCATGGCGATGCCTGCTTGCCGAATATCATGGTGGAAAATGGCCGC
TTTTCTGGATTCATCGACTGTGGCCGGCTGGGTGTGGCCGACCGCTATCAGGACATAGCGTTGGCTACCC
GTGATATTGCTGAAGAGCTTGGCGGCGAATGGGCTGACCGCTTCCTCGTGCTTTACGGTATCGCCGCTCC
CGATTCGCAGCGCATCGCCTTCTATCGCCTTCTTGACGAGTTCTTCTGATTCGAACATCGCTCAGCTCTG
CCCAGCAGTCCAAAGCGGCATGGCCAACAGAGCTTCACTCCTTACCCAGGAGTGCTGGCTTATAGAGTTA
GAAGTCAGTATTTCTTCTAATCTGAGGCTATGATCAGTCCCAGCTGTAGGGGCCCAGAGGGGAGGTGAAC
ATGCCTGATTTTTGTGGGACAACTCTAGCCCACAAACTGACTGGCTGGTGAGTCTTGACTCCCTTCCAAC
ACAGATGCCCAGGCACCTCCAGATCATTCACTTCGCACGTGGGCCTTGTGAAGGGATTTGTGAATATCCA
GGAAGAACTTAGAGGACCCCATCTGAGTTCGGATGGTCAGGAAACAATCTGGGCAAAAAAGAGGCAGGCA
TTTCAAAGGAAGGGGCAAGGAAGACTGGCAAACAGATGGCAAGGGATGCCCCTCTTTTTCATAAAACTCT
CCAAGGTTCAATCAATGCAATGTATAGTGAAACTTCAATAGATCTTTCATTTTGACACTATTAAACAATC
CAGAGAAGTAAACACTGTTAAATTGACTGTATATATTTGCTTCTTAAAACTACCTGTATCACTGTTTGCT
CACCTAATTTATATACAGGTAGTTCCATTTTCTCCCAGTTCCTTCTCGTCTTTTTTTTTCTTGGAAAGTC
CTCTCCACTGACTGTAGCCTCCAATTCACTGGCCGTCGTTCACTGGCCGTCGTTTTACAACGTCGTGACT
GGGAAAACCCTGGCGTTACCCAACTTAATCGCCTTGCAGCACATCCCCCTTTCGCCAGCTGGCGTAATAG
CGAAGAGGCCCGCACCGATCGCCCTTCCCAACAGTTGCGCAGCCTGAATGGCGAATGCGATTTATTCAAC
AAAGCCGCCGTCCCGTCAAGTCAGCGTAATGCTCTGCCAGTGTTACAACCAATTAACCAATTCTGATTAG
AAAAACTCATCGAGCATCAAATGAAACTGCAATATATTCATATCAGGATTATCAATACCATATTTTTGAA
AAAGCCGTTTCTGTAATGAAGGAGAAAACTCACCGAGGCAGTTCCATAGGATGGCAAGATCCTGGTATCG
GTCTGCGATTCCGACTCGTCCAACATCAATACAACCTATTAATTTCCCCTCGTCAAAAATAAGGTTATCA
AGTGAGAAATCACCATGAGTGACGACTGAATCCGGTGAGAATGGCAAAAGCTTATGCATTTCTTTCCAGA
CTTGTTCAACAGGCCAGCCATTACGCTCGTCATCAAAATCACTCGCATCAACCAAACCGTTATTCATTCG
TGATTGCGCCTGAGCGAGACGAAATACGCGATCGCTGTTAAAAGGACAATTACAAACAGGAATCGAATGC
AACCGGCGCAGGAACACTGCCAGCGCATCAACAATATTTTCACCTGAATCAGGATATTCTTCTAATACCT
GGAATGCTGTTTTCCCGGGGATCGCAGTGGTGAGTAACCATGCATCATCAGGAGTACGGATAAAATGCTT
GATGGTCGGAAGAGGCATAAATTCCGTCAGCCAGTTTAGTCTGACCATCTCATCTGTAACATCATTGGCA
ACGCTACCTTTGCCATGTTTCAGAAACAACTCTGGCGCATCGGGCTTCCCATACAATCGATAGATTGTCG
CACCTGATTGCCCGACATTATCGCGAGCCCATTTATACCCATATAAATCAGCATCCATGTTGGAATTTAA
TCGCGGCTTCGAGCAAGACGTTTCCCGTTGAATATGGCTCATAACACCCCTTGTATTACTGTTTATGTAA
GCAGACAGTTTTATTGTTCATGATGATATATTTTTATCTTGTGCAATGTAACATCAGAGATTTTGAGACA
CAACGTGGCTTTGTTGAATAAATCGAACTTTTGCTGAGTTGAAGGATCAGATCACGCATCTTCCCGACAA
CGCAGACCGTTCCGTGGCAAAGCAAAAGTTCAAAATCACCAACTGGTCCACCTACAACAAAGCTCTCATC
AACCGTGGCTCCCTCACTTTCTGGCTGGATGATGGGGCGATTCAGGCCTGGTATGAGTCAGCAACACCTT
CTTCACGAGGCAGACCTCTCGACGGAGTTCCA
