LOCUS       Exported 6892 bp ds-DNA circular SYN 12-MAY-2021
DEFINITION  Donor vector for 3' FLAG tag of human ARID5B.
ACCESSION   .
VERSION     .
KEYWORDS    pFETCh_ARID5B
SOURCE      synthetic DNA construct
  ORGANISM  synthetic DNA construct
REFERENCE   1 (bases 1 to 6892)
  AUTHORS   Savic D, Partridge EC, Newberry KM, Smith SB, Meadows SK, Roberts
            BS, Mackiewicz M, Mendenhall EM, Myers RM
  TITLE     CETCh-seq: CRISPR epitope tagging ChIP-seq of DNA-binding proteins.
  JOURNAL   Genome Res. 2015 Sep 9.
  PUBMED    26355004
REFERENCE   2 (bases 1 to 6892)
  AUTHORS   .
  TITLE     Direct Submission
  JOURNAL   Exported May 12, 2021 from SnapGene Server 1.1.58
            http://www.snapgene.com
FEATURES             Location/Qualifiers
     source          1..6892
                     /organism="synthetic DNA construct"
                     /mol_type="other DNA"
     CDS             745..768
                     /codon_start=1
                     /product="FLAG(R) epitope tag, followed by an enterokinase
                     cleavage site"
                     /label=FLAG
                     /translation="DYKDDDDK"
     CDS             772..795
                     /codon_start=1
                     /product="FLAG(R) epitope tag, followed by an enterokinase
                     cleavage site"
                     /label=FLAG
                     /translation="DYKDDDDK"
     CDS             799..822
                     /codon_start=1
                     /product="FLAG(R) epitope tag, followed by an enterokinase
                     cleavage site"
                     /label=FLAG
                     /translation="DYKDDDDK"
     CDS             838..894
                     /codon_start=1
                     /product="2A peptide from porcine teschovirus-1
                     polyprotein"
                     /label=P2A
                     /note="Eukaryotic ribosomes fail to insert a peptide bond
                     between the Gly and Pro residues, yielding separate
                     polypeptides."
                     /translation="ATNFSLLKQAGDVEENPGP"
     CDS             907..1701
                     /codon_start=1
                     /gene="aph(3')-II (or nptII)"
                     /product="aminoglycoside phosphotransferase from Tn5"
                     /label=NeoR/KanR
                     /note="confers resistance to neomycin, kanamycin, and G418
                     (Geneticin(R))"
                     /translation="MIEQDGLHAGSPAAWVERLFGYDWAQQTIGCSDAAVFRLSAQGRP
                     VLFVKTDLSGALNELQDEAARLSWLATTGVPCAAVLDVVTEAGRDWLLLGEVPGQDLLS
                     SHLAPAEKVSIMADAMRRLHTLDPATCPFDHQAKHRIERARTRMEAGLVDQDDLDEEHQ
                     GLAPAELFARLKARMPDGEDLVVTHGDACLPNIMVENGRFSGFIDCGRLGVADRYQDIA
                     LATRDIAEELGGEWADRFLVLYGIAAPDSQRIAFYRLLDEFF"
     primer_bind     complement(961..980)
                     /label=Neo-R
                     /note="Neomycin resistance gene, reverse primer"
     primer_bind     1571..1590
                     /label=Neo-F
                     /note="Neomycin resistance gene, forward primer"
     primer_bind     complement(2394..2411)
                     /label=M13 Forward
                     /note="In lacZ gene. Also called M13-F20 or M13 (-21)
                     Forward"
     primer_bind     complement(2394..2410)
                     /label=M13 fwd
                     /note="common sequencing primer, one of multiple similar
                     variants"
     primer_bind     complement(2403..2425)
                     /label=M13/pUC Forward
                     /note="In lacZ gene"
     CDS             complement(2629..3444)
                     /codon_start=1
                     /gene="aph(3')-Ia"
                     /product="aminoglycoside phosphotransferase"
                     /label=KanR
                     /note="confers resistance to kanamycin in bacteria or G418
                     (Geneticin(R)) in eukaryotes"
                     /translation="MSHIQRETSCSKPRLNSNMDADLYGYKWARDNVGQSGATIYRLYG
                     KPDAPELFLKHGKGSVANDVTDEMVRLNWLTEFMPLPTIKHFIRTPDDAWLLTTAIPGK
                     TAFQVLEEYPDSGENIVDALAVFLRRLHSIPVCNCPFNSDRVFRLAQAQSRMNNGLVDA
                     SDFDDERNGWPVEQVWKEMHKLLPFSPDSVVTHGDFSLDNLIFDEGKLIGCIDVGRVGI
                     ADRYQDLAILWNCLGEFSPSLQKRLFQKYGIDNPDMNKLQFHLMLDEFF"
     primer_bind     3352..3371
                     /label=Kan-R
                     /note="Kanamycin resistance gene, reverse primer"
     primer_bind     3436..3455
                     /label=pENTR-R
                     /note="pENTR vectors, reverse primer"
     rep_origin      3824..4412
                     /direction=RIGHT
                     /label=ori
                     /note="high-copy-number ColE1/pMB1/pBR322/pUC origin of
                     replication"
     primer_bind     4313..4332
                     /label=pBR322ori-F
                     /note="pBR322 origin, forward primer"
     primer_bind     4566..4583
                     /label=L4440
                     /note="L4440 vector, forward primer"
     protein_bind    4883..4904
                     /label=CAP binding site
                     /bound_moiety="E. coli catabolite activator protein"
                     /note="CAP binding activates transcription in the presence
                     of cAMP."
     promoter        4919..4949
                     /label=lac promoter
                     /note="promoter for the E. coli lac operon"
     protein_bind    4957..4973
                     /label=lac operator
                     /bound_moiety="lac repressor encoded by lacI"
                     /note="The lac repressor binds to the lac operator to
                     inhibit transcription in E. coli. This inhibition can be
                     relieved by adding lactose or
                     isopropyl-beta-D-thiogalactopyranoside (IPTG)."
     primer_bind     4962..4984
                     /label=M13/pUC Reverse
                     /note="In lacZ gene"
     primer_bind     4981..4997
                     /label=M13 rev
                     /note="common sequencing primer, one of multiple similar
                     variants"
     primer_bind     4981..4997
                     /label=M13 Reverse
                     /note="In lacZ gene. Also called M13-rev"
     promoter        5174..5376
                     /label=CMV promoter
                     /note="human cytomegalovirus (CMV) immediate early
                     promoter"
     primer_bind     5327..5347
                     /label=CMV-F
                     /note="Human CMV immediate early promoter, forward primer"
     primer_bind     5373..5397
                     /label=LNCX
                     /note="Human CMV promoter, forward primer"
     CDS             5473..6603
                     /codon_start=1
                     /product="herpes simplex virus thymidine kinase"
                     /label=HSV TK
                     /note="confers sensitivity to nucleoside analogs such as
                     acyclovir or ganciclovir"
                     /translation="MASYPCHQHASAFDQAARSRGHSNRRTALRPRRQQEATEVRLEQK
                     MPTLLRVYIDGPHGMGKTTTTQLLVALGSRDDIVYVPEPMTYWQVLGASETIANIYTTQ
                     HRLDQGEISAGDAAVVMTSAQITMGMPYAVTDAVLAPHIGGEAGSSHAPPPALTLIFDR
                     HPIAALLCYPAARYLMGSMTPQAVLAFVALIPPTLPGTNIVLGALPEDRHIDRLAKRQR
                     PGERLDLAMLAAIRRVYGLLANTVRYLQGGGSWREDWGQLSGTAVPPQGAEPQSNAGPR
                     PHIGDTLFTLFRAPELLAPNGDLYNVFAWALDVLAKRLRPMHVFILDYDQSPAGCRDAL
                     LQLTSGMVQTHVTTPGSIPTICDLARTFAREMGEAN"
ORIGIN
        1 aaagcctgtc gggtatcacc catgaccatg tcaggcccta aaaaataccc tgaatcgctt
       61 tcaagatcag gaaaacctca ccatgtgaga ctggagaatt tcaggaagat ggaaggcatg
      121 gtccacccaa tcctgcaccg gaaaatgagc ccgcagaaca ttggggcggc gcggccgatc
      181 aagcgcagcc tggaggattt ggaccttgtg attgcaggga aaaaggcccg ggcagtgtct
      241 cccttagacc catccaagga ggtctctggg aaggagaagg cctctgagca ggagagtgaa
      301 ggcagcaaag cagcgcacgg tgggcattcc gggggcggat cagaaggcca caagcttccc
      361 ctctcctccc ctatcttccc aggtctgtat tccgggagcc tgtgtaactc gggcctcaac
      421 tccaggctcc cggctgggta ttctcattct ctgcagtact tgaaaaacca gactgtgctt
      481 tctccactca tgcagcccct ggctttccac tcgcttgtga tgcaaagagg aatttttaca
      541 tcaccgacaa attctcagca gctgtacaga cacttggctg cggctacacc tgtaggaagt
      601 tcatatgggg accttttgca taacagcatt taccctttag ctgctataaa tcctcaagct
      661 gcctttccat cttcccagct gtcatccgtg caccccagta ctaagctcgg gagcggagga
      721 ggttccggtg gaggtggttc tggagattac aaggatgacg acgataaggg cgattacaag
      781 gatgacgacg ataagggaga ttacaaggat gacgacgata aggtttcagg aagcggagct
      841 actaacttca gcctgctgaa gcaggctgga gacgtggagg agaaccctgg acctggatcg
      901 tttcgcatga ttgaacaaga tggattgcac gcaggttctc cggccgcttg ggtggagagg
      961 ctattcggct atgactgggc acaacagaca atcggctgct ctgatgccgc cgtgttccgg
     1021 ctgtcagcgc aggggcgccc ggttcttttt gtcaagaccg acctgtccgg tgccctgaat
     1081 gaactgcagg acgaggcagc gcggctatcg tggctggcca cgacgggcgt tccttgcgca
     1141 gctgtgctcg acgttgtcac tgaagcggga agggactggc tgctattggg cgaagtgccg
     1201 gggcaggatc tcctgtcatc tcaccttgct cctgccgaga aagtatccat catggctgat
     1261 gcaatgcggc ggctgcatac gcttgatccg gctacctgcc cattcgacca ccaagcgaaa
     1321 catcgcatcg agcgagcacg tactcggatg gaagccggtc ttgtcgatca ggatgatctg
     1381 gacgaagagc atcaggggct cgcgccagcc gaactgttcg ccaggctcaa ggcgcgcatg
     1441 cccgacggcg aggatctcgt cgtgacccat ggcgatgcct gcttgccgaa tatcatggtg
     1501 gaaaatggcc gcttttctgg attcatcgac tgtggccggc tgggtgtggc cgaccgctat
     1561 caggacatag cgttggctac ccgtgatatt gctgaagagc ttggcggcga atgggctgac
     1621 cgcttcctcg tgctttacgg tatcgccgct cccgattcgc agcgcatcgc cttctatcgc
     1681 cttcttgacg agttcttctg attcgaacat cgctcagctc tgcccagcag tccaaagcgg
     1741 catggccaac agagcttcac tccttaccca ggagtgctgg cttatagagt tagaagtcag
     1801 tatttcttct aatctgaggc tatgatcagt cccagctgta ggggcccaga ggggaggtga
     1861 acatgcctga tttttgtggg acaactctag cccacaaact gactggctgg tgagtcttga
     1921 ctcccttcca acacagatgc ccaggcacct ccagatcatt cacttcgcac gtgggccttg
     1981 tgaagggatt tgtgaatatc caggaagaac ttagaggacc ccatctgagt tcggatggtc
     2041 aggaaacaat ctgggcaaaa aagaggcagg catttcaaag gaaggggcaa ggaagactgg
     2101 caaacagatg gcaagggatg cccctctttt tcataaaact ctccaaggtt caatcaatgc
     2161 aatgtatagt gaaacttcaa tagatctttc attttgacac tattaaacaa tccagagaag
     2221 taaacactgt taaattgact gtatatattt gcttcttaaa actacctgta tcactgtttg
     2281 ctcacctaat ttatatacag gtagttccat tttctcccag ttccttctcg tctttttttt
     2341 tcttggaaag tcctctccac tgactgtagc ctccaattca ctggccgtcg ttcactggcc
     2401 gtcgttttac aacgtcgtga ctgggaaaac cctggcgtta cccaacttaa tcgccttgca
     2461 gcacatcccc ctttcgccag ctggcgtaat agcgaagagg cccgcaccga tcgcccttcc
     2521 caacagttgc gcagcctgaa tggcgaatgc gatttattca acaaagccgc cgtcccgtca
     2581 agtcagcgta atgctctgcc agtgttacaa ccaattaacc aattctgatt agaaaaactc
     2641 atcgagcatc aaatgaaact gcaatttatt catatcagga ttatcaatac catatttttg
     2701 aaaaagccgt ttctgtaatg aaggagaaaa ctcaccgagg cagttccata ggatggcaag
     2761 atcctggtat cggtctgcga ttccgactcg tccaacatca atacaaccta ttaatttccc
     2821 ctcgtcaaaa ataaggttat caagtgagaa atcaccatga gtgacgactg aatccggtga
     2881 gaatggcaaa agcttatgca tttctttcca gacttgttca acaggccagc cattacgctc
     2941 gtcatcaaaa tcactcgcat caaccaaacc gttattcatt cgtgattgcg cctgagcgag
     3001 acgaaatacg cgatcgctgt taaaaggaca attacaaaca ggaatcgaat gcaaccggcg
     3061 caggaacact gccagcgcat caacaatatt ttcacctgaa tcaggatatt cttctaatac
     3121 ctggaatgct gttttcccgg ggatcgcagt ggtgagtaac catgcatcat caggagtacg
     3181 gataaaatgc ttgatggtcg gaagaggcat aaattccgtc agccagttta gtctgaccat
     3241 ctcatctgta acatcattgg caacgctacc tttgccatgt ttcagaaaca actctggcgc
     3301 atcgggcttc ccatacaatc gatagattgt cgcacctgat tgcccgacat tatcgcgagc
     3361 ccatttatac ccatataaat cagcatccat gttggaattt aatcgcggct tcgagcaaga
     3421 cgtttcccgt tgaatatggc tcataacacc ccttgtatta ctgtttatgt aagcagacag
     3481 ttttattgtt catgatgata tatttttatc ttgtgcaatg taacatcaga gattttgaga
     3541 cacaacgtgg ctttgttgaa taaatcgaac ttttgctgag ttgaaggatc agatcacgca
     3601 tcttcccgac aacgcagacc gttccgtggc aaagcaaaag ttcaaaatca ccaactggtc
     3661 cacctacaac aaagctctca tcaaccgtgg ctccctcact ttctggctgg atgatggggc
     3721 gattcaggcc tggtatgagt cagcaacacc ttcttcacga ggcagacctc tcgacggagt
     3781 tccactgagc gtcagacccc gtagaaaaga tcaaaggatc ttcttgagat cctttttttc
     3841 tgcgcgtaat ctgctgcttg caaacaaaaa aaccaccgct accagcggtg gtttgtttgc
     3901 cggatcaaga gctaccaact ctttttccga aggtaactgg cttcagcaga gcgcagatac
     3961 caaatactgt tcttctagtg tagccgtagt taggccacca cttcaagaac tctgtagcac
     4021 cgcctacata cctcgctctg ctaatcctgt taccagtggc tgctgccagt ggcgataagt
     4081 cgtgtcttac cgggttggac tcaagacgat agttaccgga taaggcgcag cggtcgggct
     4141 gaacgggggg ttcgtgcaca cagcccagct tggagcgaac gacctacacc gaactgagat
     4201 acctacagcg tgagctatga gaaagcgcca cgcttcccga agggagaaag gcggacaggt
     4261 atccggtaag cggcagggtc ggaacaggag agcgcacgag ggagcttcca gggggaaacg
     4321 cctggtatct ttatagtcct gtcgggtttc gccacctctg acttgagcgt cgatttttgt
     4381 gatgctcgtc aggggggcgg agcctatgga aaaacgccag caacgcggcc tttttacggt
     4441 tcctggcctt ttgctggcct tttgctcaca tgttctttcc tgcgttatcc cctgattctg
     4501 tggataaccg tattaccgcc tttgagtgag ctgataccgc tcgccgcagc cgaacgaccg
     4561 agcgcagcga gtcagtgagc gaggaagcgg aagaagctcg cacattcagc agcgtttttc
     4621 agcgcgtttt cgatcaacgt ttcaatgttg gtatcaacac caggtttaac tttgaactta
     4681 tcggcactga cggttactga ttttgaactt ttgctttgcc acggaacggt ctgcgttgtc
     4741 gggaagatgc gtgatctgat ccttcaactc agcaaaagtt cccaatacgc aaaccgcctc
     4801 tccccgcgcg ttggccgatt cattaatgca gctggcacga caggtttccc gactggaaag
     4861 cgggcagtga gcgcaacgca attaatgtga gttagctcac tcattaggca ccccaggctt
     4921 tacactttat gcttccggct cgtatgttgt gtggaattgt gagcggataa caatttcaca
     4981 caggaaacag ctatgaccat gattacgcca agcttgcatg cctgcaggtc gactctagag
     5041 gatccccggg taccgagctc gaattagctt gcatgcctgc aggtcaattc cctggcatta
     5101 tgcccagtac atgaccttat gggactttcc tacttggcag tacatctacg tattagtcat
     5161 cgctattacc atggtgatgc ggttttggca gtacatcaat gggcgtggat agcggtttga
     5221 ctcacgggga tttcaagtct ccaccccatt gacgtcaatg ggagtttgtt ttggcaccaa
     5281 aatcaacggg actttccaaa atgtcgtaac aactccgccc cattgacgca aatgggcggt
     5341 aggcgtgtac ggtgggaggt ctatataagc agagctcgtt tagtgaaccg tcagatcgcc
     5401 tggagacgcc atccacgctg ttttgacctc cataggagac accgggaccg atccagcctg
     5461 gggatcccga ccatggcttc gtacccctgc catcaacacg cgtctgcgtt cgaccaggct
     5521 gcgcgttctc gcggccatag caaccgacgt acggcgttgc gccctcgccg gcagcaagaa
     5581 gccacggaag tccgcctgga gcagaaaatg cccacgctac tgcgggttta tatagacggt
     5641 cctcacggga tggggaaaac caccaccacg caactgctgg tggccctggg ttcgcgcgac
     5701 gatatcgtct acgtacccga gccgatgact tactggcagg tgctgggggc ttccgagaca
     5761 atcgcgaaca tctacaccac acaacaccgc ctcgaccagg gtgagatatc ggccggggac
     5821 gcggcggtgg taatgacaag cgcccagata acaatgggca tgccttatgc cgtgaccgac
     5881 gccgttctgg ctcctcatat cgggggggag gctgggagct cacatgcccc gcccccggcc
     5941 ctcaccctca tcttcgaccg ccatcccatc gccgccctcc tgtgctaccc ggccgcgcga
     6001 taccttatgg gcagcatgac cccccaggcc gtgctggcgt tcgtggccct catcccgccg
     6061 accttgcccg gcacaaacat cgtgttgggg gcccttccgg aggacagaca catcgaccgc
     6121 ctggccaaac gccagcgccc cggcgagcgg cttgacctgg ctatgctggc cgcgattcgc
     6181 cgcgtttacg ggctgcttgc caatacggtg cggtatctgc agggcggcgg gtcgtggcgg
     6241 gaggattggg gacagctttc ggggacggcc gtgccgcccc agggtgccga gccccagagc
     6301 aacgcgggcc cacgacccca tatcggggac acgttattta ccctgtttcg ggcccccgag
     6361 ttgctggccc ccaacggcga cctgtacaac gtgtttgcct gggccttgga cgtcttggcc
     6421 aaacgcctcc gtcccatgca cgtctttatc ctggattacg accaatcgcc cgccggctgc
     6481 cgggacgccc tgctgcaact tacctccggg atggtccaga cccacgtcac cacccccggc
     6541 tccataccga cgatctgcga cctggcgcgc acgtttgccc gggagatggg ggaggctaac
     6601 tgaggatccc acgtcactat tgtatactct atattatact ctatgttata ctctgtaatc
     6661 ctactcaata aacgtgtcac gcctgtgaaa ccgtactaag tctcccgtgt attcttatca
     6721 ccatcaggtg acatcctcgc ccaggctgtc aatcatgccg gtatcgattc cagtagcacc
     6781 ggccccacgc tgacaaccca ctcttgcagc gttagcagcg cccctcttaa caagccgacc
     6841 cccaccagcg tcgcggttac taacactcct ctccccgacc tgcagcccag ct
//
